Addgene plasmid #15104: optGluCl alpha EYFP
Depositing lab: Henry Lester. Depositing organization: California Institute of Technology. Publication: Codon optimization of Caenorhabditis elegans GluCl ion channel genes for mammalian cells dramatically improves expression levels. Slimko EM, Lester HA. J Neurosci Methods. 2003 Mar 30. 124(1):75-81. 10.1016/S0165-0270(02)00362-X PubMed 12648766.
Backbone
  Vector backbone: pcDNA3.1
  Backbone manufacturer: Invitrogen
  Backbone size w/o insert (bp): 5500
  Vector type: Mammalian Expression
  Selectable markers: Neomycin (select with G418)
Growth in bacteria
  Bacterial resistance: Ampicillin, 100 μg/mL
  Growth temperature: 37°C
  Growth strain: DH5alpha
  Copy number: High Copy
Gene/Insert
  Gene/Insert name: GluCl alpha (alt names: Glutamate-gated chloride channel alpha; GluCl)
  Species: C. elegans (nematode)
  Insert size (bp): 2100
  Mutation: Codon optimized cDNA
  Entrez Gene: glc-1 (a.k.a. CELE_F11A5.10)
  Tag / fusion protein: EYFP (C terminal on insert)
  Cloning method: Restriction Enzyme; 5′ cloning site KpnI (not destroyed); 3′ cloning site NotI (not destroyed)
  Sequencing primers: 5′ CMV-F
Terms and licenses: Academic/Nonprofit Terms; Industry Terms: Not Available to Industry
Depositor comments: The lab has created an improved version of this plasmid, which can be found at http://www.addgene.org/47387/ .
How to cite: optGluCl alpha EYFP was a gift from Henry Lester (Addgene plasmid # 15104 ; http://n2t.net/addgene:15104 ; RRID:Addgene_15104)
