[The description below was written by a language model from this plasmid's Addgene catalogue record and pLannotate feature annotations shown in this document.]
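Description:
optGluCl alpha EYFP is a mammalian expression plasmid built on the pcDNA3.1 backbone that carries a codon-optimized cDNA for the alpha subunit of the Caenorhabditis elegans glutamate-gated chloride channel (GluCl alpha, gene glc-1) joined to EYFP. The roughly 2.1 kb insert sits between KpnI and NotI sites, giving a full plasmid of about 7.6 kb. In bacteria it is maintained at high copy through a ColE1/pUC-type origin and selected with ampicillin via the β-lactamase gene. An f1 origin is also present. For stable mammalian lines, an SV40 early promoter drives a neomycin phosphotransferase cassette with an SV40 polyadenylation signal, allowing G418 selection.

Expression of the payload is driven by the human CMV immediate-early enhancer and promoter and terminated by the bovine growth hormone polyadenylation signal. A T7 promoter lies just upstream of the insert. The feature table annotates the glc-1 coding region followed directly by the EYFP coding sequence, and the catalogue describes EYFP as a C-terminal tag. About 200 bp of unannotated sequence follows EYFP before a backbone-derived V5 epitope, and the record does not indicate what this stretch encodes or whether the V5 tag is translated. Short hits such as an HIV-1 LTR fragment and a ble fragment appear to be annotation artefacts of backbone sequence rather than functional elements.

Codon optimization was done to raise expression of this nematode channel in mammalian cells, and the yellow fluorescent fusion allows expression to be monitored. According to the annotation, glc-1 forms glutamate-responsive heteromeric channels with glc-2, and channels containing it are opened by ivermectin. The depositor notes that an improved version of this plasmid now exists.
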