Features (pLannotate 1.2.2; 22 found; start..end, strand, type, name):
     36..80      -  misc_feature   bom (fragment): basis of mobility region from pBR322
    235..614     +  enhancer       CMV enhancer: human cytomegalovirus immediate early enhancer
    615..818     +  promoter       CMV promoter: human cytomegalovirus (CMV) immediate early promoter
    814..847     +  LTR            5' LTR (truncated) (fragment): truncated 5' long terminal repeat (LTR) from HIV-1
    863..881     +  promoter       T7 promoter: promoter for bacteriophage T7 RNA polymerase
    960..2198    +  CDS            glc-1 (fragment): GLUCL_CAEEL - Experimental evidence at protein level: Swiss-Prot protein existence level 1. Glutamate-gated chloride channel subunit; channel properties depend on the subunit composition. Glutamate binding triggers a rapidly reversible current in heteromeric channels formed by glc-1 and glc-2, while the anti-helmintic drug ivermectin and other avermectins trigger a permanently open channel configuration. Channels containing only glc- 1 are activated by ivermectin, but not by glutamate alone (in vitro). The heteromeric channel formed by glc-1 and glc-2 is also activated by ibotenate, and it is
   2199..2915    +  CDS            EYFP: EYFP is a basic (constitutively fluorescent) green/yellow fluorescent protein published in 1996, derived from Aequorea victoria. It is reported to be a very rapidly-maturing weak dimer with high acid sensitivity.
   3141..3182    +  CDS            V5 tag: epitope tag from simian virus 5
   3238..3462    +  polyA_signal   bGH poly(A) signal: bovine growth hormone polyadenylation signal
   3466..3487    +  promoter       SV40 promoter (fragment): SV40 enhancer and early promoter
   3508..3936    +  rep_origin     f1 ori (sequence partly withheld): f1 bacteriophage origin of replication; arrow indicates direction of (+) strand synthesis
   3950..4280    +  promoter       SV40 promoter: SV40 enhancer and early promoter
   4347..5138    +  CDS            neo: KKA2_KLEPN - Also known as kan, nptII. Experimental evidence at protein level: Swiss-Prot protein existence level 1. Resistance to kanamycin, neomycin, paromomycin, ribostamycin, butirosin and gentamicin B. From Klebsiella pneumoniae.
   5164..5322    +  CDS            ble (fragment): BLE_KLEPN - Experimental evidence at protein level: Swiss-Prot protein existence level 1. Binding protein with a strong affinity to the bleomycin family of antibiotics. Binds to CL990; an antimitotic-antibiotic compound. From Klebsiella pneumoniae.
   5317..5438    +  polyA_signal   SV40 poly(A) signal: SV40 polyadenylation signal
   5511..5527    -  protein_bind   lac operator: The lac repressor binds to the lac operator to inhibit transcription in E. coli. This inhibition can be relieved by adding lactose or isopropyl-β-D-thiogalactopyranoside (IPTG). lac repressor encoded by lacI
   5535..5565    -  promoter       lac promoter: promoter for the E. coli lac operon
   5580..5601    -  protein_bind   CAP binding site: CAP binding activates transcription in the presence of cAMP. E. coli catabolite activator protein
   5614..5706    -  CDS            lacI (fragment): lac repressor; lacI; The lac repressor binds to the lac operator to inhibit transcription in E. coli. This inhibition can be relieved by adding lactose or isopropyl-β-D-thiogalactopyranoside (IPTG).
   5889..6477    -  rep_origin     ori: high-copy-number ColE1/pMB1/pBR322/pUC origin of replication
   6648..7508    -  CDS            AmpR: β-lactamase; bla; confers resistance to ampicillin, carbenicillin, and related antibiotics
   7509..7613    -  promoter       AmpR promoter: bla
>Addgene plasmid #15104 | optGluCl alpha EYFP | depositor full sequence | sequence record 8218 | Author sequence
GACGGATCGGGAGATCTCCCGATCCCCTATGGTCGACTCTCAGTACAATCTGCTCTGATGCCGCATAGTT
AAGCCAGTATCTGCTCCCTGCTTGTGTGTTGGAGGTCGCTGAGTAGTGCGCGAGCAAAATTTAAGCTACA
ACAAGGCAAGGCTTGACCGACAATTGCATGAAGAATCTGCTTAGGGTTAGGCGTTTTGCGCTGCTTCGCG
ATGTACGGGCCAGATATACGCGTTGACATTGATTATTGACTAGTTATTAATAGTAATCAATTACGGGGTC
ATTAGTTCATAGCCCATATATGGAGTTCCGCGTTACATAACTTACGGTAAATGGCCCGCCTGGCTGACCG
CCCAACGACCCCCGCCCATTGACGTCAATAATGACGTATGTTCCCATAGTAACGCCAATAGGGACTTTCC
ATTGACGTCAATGGGTGGACTATTTACGGTAAACTGCCCACTTGGCAGTACATCAAGTGTATCATATGCC
AAGTACGCCCCCTATTGACGTCAATGACGGTAAATGGCCCGCCTGGCATTATGCCCAGTACATGACCTTA
TGGGACTTTCCTACTTGGCAGTACATCTACGTATTAGTCATCGCTATTACCATGGTGATGCGGTTTTGGC
AGTACATCAATGGGCGTGGATAGCGGTTTGACTCACGGGGATTTCCAAGTCTCCACCCCATTGACGTCAA
TGGGAGTTTGTTTTGGCACCAAAATCAACGGGACTTTCCAAAATGTCGTAACAACTCCGCCCCATTGACG
CAAATGGGCGGTAGGCGTGTACGGTGGGAGGTCTATATAAGCAGAGCTCTCTGGCTAACTAGAGAACCCA
CTGCTTACTGGCTTATCGAAATTAATACGACTCACTATAGGGAGACCCAAGCTGGCTAGTTAAGCTTGGT
ACCGAGCTCGGATCCACTAGTCCAGTGTGGTGGAATTGCCCTTGCCACCATGGCCACGTGGATCGTGGGC
AAGCTGATCATCGCTTCCCTGATCCTGGGGATCCAGGCCCAGCAGGCCCGCACCAAGAGCCAGGACATCT
TCGAGGACGACAACGACAACGGCACTACCACCCTGGAGTCCCTGGCTCGCCTGACCTCCCCCATCCACAT
CCCCATCGAGCAGCCCCAGACCTCCGACAGCAAGATCCTGGCCCACCTGTTCACCAGCGGCTACGACTTC
CGCGTGCGCCCCCCCACCGACAACGGCGGCCCCGTGGTGGTGAGCGTGAACATGCTGCTGCGCACCATCA
GCAAGATCGACGTGGTGAACATGGAGTACTCCGCCCAGCTGACCCTGCGCGAGAGCTGGATCGACAAGCG
CCTGTCCTACGGCGTCAAGGGCGACGGCCAGCCCGACTTCGTCATCCTGACCGTGGGCCACCAGATCTGG
ATGCCCGACACCTTCTTCCCCAACGAGAAGCAGGCTTACAAGCACACCATCGACAAGCCCAACGTCCTGA
TCCGCATCCACAACGACGGCACCGTCCTGTACTCCGTCCGCATCAGCCTGGTGCTGAGCTGCCCCATGTA
CCTGCAGTACTACCCGATGGACGTGCAGCAGTGCAGCATCGACCTGGCCTCCTACGCCTACACCACCAAG
GACATCGAGTATCTGTGGAAGGAGCACAGCCCCCTGCAGCTGAAGGTCGGCCTGTCCTCCAGCCTGCCCA
GCTTCCAGCTGACCAACACCAGCACCACCTACTGCACCAGCGTCACCAACACCGGCATCTACAGCTGCCT
GAGGACCACCATCCAGCTGAAGCGCGAGTTCTCCTTCTACCTGCTGCAACTGTACATCCCCAGCTGCATG
CTCGTGATCGTGTCCTGGGTGTCCTTCTGGTTCGACCGCACCGCCATCCCCGCCCGCGTCACCCTGGGCG
TGACCACCCTGCTGACCATGACCGCTCAGTCCGCTGGCATCAACAGCCAGCTGCCCCCCGTGAGCTACAT
CAAGGCCATCGACGTGTGGATCGGCGCCTGCATGACCTTCATCTTCTGCGCCCTGCTGGAGTTCGCCCTG
GTTAACCACATCGCGAACAAGCAGGGCGTGGAGCGCAAGGCCCGCACCGAGCGCGAGAAGGCCGAGATCC
CCCTGCTGCAGAACCTGCACAACGACGTCCCCACCAAGGTGTTCAACCAGGAGGAGAAAGTCCGCACCGT
GCCCCTGAACCGCCGGCAGATGAATTCCATGGTGAGCAAGGGCGAGGAGCTGTTCACCGGGGTGGTGCCC
ATCCTGGTCGAGCTGGACGGCGACGTAAACGGCCACAAGTTCAGCGTGTCCGGCGAGGGCGAGGGCGATG
CCACCTACGGCAAGCTGACCCTGAAGTTCATCTGCACCACCGGCAAGCTGCCCGTGCCCTGGCCCACCCT
CGTGACCACCTTCGGCTACGGCCTGCAGTGCTTCGCCCGCTACCCCGACCACATGAAGCAGCACGACTTC
TTCAAGTCCGCCATGCCCGAAGGCTACGTCCAGGAGCGCACCATCTTCTTCAAGGACGACGGCAACTACA
AGACCCGCGCCGAGGTGAAGTTCGAGGGCGACACCCTGGTGAACCGCATCGAGCTGAAGGGCATCGACTT
CAAGGAGGACGGCAACATCCTGGGGCACAAGCTGGAGTACAACTACAACAGCCACAACGTCTATATCATG
GCCGACAAGCAGAAGAACGGCATCAAGGTGAACTTCAAGATCCGCCACAACATCGAGGACGGCAGCGTGC
AGCTCGCCGACCACTACCAGCAGAACACCCCCATCGGCGACGGCCCCGTGCTGCTGCCCGACAACCACTA
CCTGAGCTACCAGTCCGCCCTGAGCAAAGACCCCAACGAGAAGCGCGATCACATGGTCCTGCTGGAGTTC
GTGACCGCCGCCGGGATCACTCTCGGCATGGACGAGCTGTACAAGAATTCCTTCCTGAACCTGCTGGAGA
CCAAGACCGAGTGGAACGACATCAGCAAGCGCGTGGACCTGATCAGCCGCGCCCTGTTCCCCGTGCTGTT
CTTCGTGTTCAACATCCTGTACTGGAGCCGCTTCGGCCAGCAGAACGTTCTGTTCTGAGCTAGCAAGGGC
AATTCTGCAGATATCCAGCACAGTGGCGGCCGCTCGAGTCTAGAGGGCCCGCGGTTCGAAGGTAAGCCTA
TCCCTAACCCTCTCCTCGGTCTCGATTCTACGCGTACCGGTCATCATCACCATCACCATTGAGTTTAAAC
CCGCTGATCAGCCTCGACTGTGCCTTCTAGTTGCCAGCCATCTGTTGTTTGCCCCTCCCCCGTGCCTTCC
TTGACCCTGGAAGGTGCCACTCCCACTGTCCTTTCCTAATAAAATGAGGAAATTGCATCGCATTGTCTGA
GTAGGTGTCATTCTATTCTGGGGGGTGGGGTGGGGCAGGACAGCAAGGGGGAGGATTGGGAAGACAATAG
CAGGCATGCTGGGGATGCGGTGGGCTCTATGGCTTCTGAGGCGGAAAGAACCAGCTGGGGCTCTAGGGGG
TATCCCC
[124 nt withheld, positions 3508-3631]
C
[32 nt withheld, positions 3633-3664]
CA
[57 nt withheld, positions 3667-3723]
A
[49 nt withheld, positions 3725-3773]
CCTTTGACGTTGGAGTCCACGTTCTTT
[37 nt withheld, positions 3801-3837]
ACCCTATCTCGGTCTATTCTTTTGATTTATAAGGGATTTTGGGGATTTCGGCCTATTGGTTAAAAAATGA
GCTGATTTAACAAAAATTTAACGCGAATTAATTCTGTGGAATGTGTGTCAGTTAGGGTGTGGAAAGTCCC
CAGGCTCCCCAGGCAGGCAGAAGTATGCAAAGCATGCATCTCAATTAGTCAGCAACCAGGTGTGGAAAGT
CCCCAGGCTCCCCAGCAGGCAGAAGTATGCAAAGCATGCATCTCAATTAGTCAGCAACCATAGTCCCGCC
CCTAACTCCGCCCATCCCGCCCCTAACTCCGCCCAGTTCCGCCCATTCTCCGCCCCATGGCTGACTAATT
TTTTTTATTTATGCAGAGGCCGAGGCCGCCTCTGCCTCTGAGCTATTCCAGAAGTAGTGAGGAGGCTTTT
TTGGAGGCCTAGGCTTTTGCAAAAAGCTCCCGGGAGCTTGTATATCCATTTTCGGATCTGATCAAGAGAC
AGGATGAGGATCGTTTCGCATGATTGAACAAGATGGATTGCACGCAGGTTCTCCGGCCGCTTGGGTGGAG
AGGCTATTCGGCTATGACTGGGCACAACAGACAATCGGCTGCTCTGATGCCGCCGTGTTCCGGCTGTCAG
CGCAGGGGCGCCCGGTTCTTTTTGTCAAGACCGACCTGTCCGGTGCCCTGAATGAACTGCAGGACGAGGC
AGCGCGGCTATCGTGGCTGGCCACGACGGGCGTTCCTTGCGCAGCTGTGCTCGACGTTGTCACTGAAGCG
GGAAGGGACTGGCTGCTATTGGGCGAAGTGCCGGGGCAGGATCTCCTGTCATCTCACCTTGCTCCTGCCG
AGAAAGTATCCATCATGGCTGATGCAATGCGGCGGCTGCATACGCTTGATCCGGCTACCTGCCCATTCGA
CCACCAAGCGAAACATCGCATCGAGCGAGCACGTACTCGGATGGAAGCCGGTCTTGTCGATCAGGATGAT
CTGGACGAAGAGCATCAGGGGCTCGCGCCAGCCGAACTGTTCGCCAGGCTCAAGGCGCGCATGCCCGACG
GCGAGGATCTCGTCGTGACCCATGGCGATGCCTGCTTGCCGAATATCATGGTGGAAAATGGCCGCTTTTC
TGGATTCATCGACTGTGGCCGGCTGGGTGTGGCGGACCGCTATCAGGACATAGCGTTGGCTACCCGTGAT
ATTGCTGAAGAGCTTGGCGGCGAATGGGCTGACCGCTTCCTCGTGCTTTACGGTATCGCCGCTCCCGATT
CGCAGCGCATCGCCTTCTATCGCCTTCTTGACGAGTTCTTCTGAGCGGGACTCTGGGGTTCGCGAAATGA
CCGACCAAGCGACGCCCAACCTGCCATCACGAGATTTCGATTCCACCGCCGCCTTCTATGAAAGGTTGGG
CTTCGGAATCGTTTTCCGGGACGCCGGCTGGATGATCCTCCAGCGCGGGGATCTCATGCTGGAGTTCTTC
GCCCACCCCAACTTGTTTATTGCAGCTTATAATGGTTACAAATAAAGCAATAGCATCACAAATTTCACAA
ATAAAGCATTTTTTTCACTGCATTCTAGTTGTGGTTTGTCCAAACTCATCAATGTATCTTATCATGTCTG
TATACCGTCGACCTCTAGCTAGAGCTTGGCGTAATCATGGTCATAGCTGTTTCCTGTGTGAAATTGTTAT
CCGCTCACAATTCCACACAACATACGAGCCGGAAGCATAAAGTGTAAAGCCTGGGGTGCCTAATGAGTGA
GCTAACTCACATTAATTGCGTTGCGCTCACTGCCCGCTTTCCAGTCGGGAAACCTGTCGTGCCAGCTGCA
TTAATGAATCGGCCAACGCGCGGGGAGAGGCGGTTTGCGTATTGGGCGCTCTTCCGCTTCCTCGCTCACT
GACTCGCTGCGCTCGGTCGTTCGGCTGCGGCGAGCGGTATCAGCTCACTCAAAGGCGGTAATACGGTTAT
CCACAGAATCAGGGGATAACGCAGGAAAGAACATGTGAGCAAAAGGCCAGCAAAAGGCCAGGAACCGTAA
AAAGGCCGCGTTGCTGGCGTTTTTCCATAGGCTCCGCCCCCCTGACGAGCATCACAAAAATCGACGCTCA
AGTCAGAGGTGGCGAAACCCGACAGGACTATAAAGATACCAGGCGTTTCCCCCTGGAAGCTCCCTCGTGC
GCTCTCCTGTTCCGACCCTGCCGCTTACCGGATACCTGTCCGCCTTTCTCCCTTCGGGAAGCGTGGCGCT
TTCTCAATGCTCACGCTGTAGGTATCTCAGTTCGGTGTAGGTCGTTCGCTCCAAGCTGGGCTGTGTGCAC
GAACCCCCCGTTCAGCCCGACCGCTGCGCCTTATCCGGTAACTATCGTCTTGAGTCCAACCCGGTAAGAC
ACGACTTATCGCCACTGGCAGCAGCCACTGGTAACAGGATTAGCAGAGCGAGGTATGTAGGCGGTGCTAC
AGAGTTCTTGAAGTGGTGGCCTAACTACGGCTACACTAGAAGGACAGTATTTGGTATCTGCGCTCTGCTG
AAGCCAGTTACCTTCGGAAAAAGAGTTGGTAGCTCTTGATCCGGCAAACAAACCACCGCTGGTAGCGGTG
GTTTTTTTGTTTGCAAGCAGCAGATTACGCGCAGAAAAAAAGGATCTCAAGAAGATCCTTTGATCTTTTC
TACGGGGTCTGACGCTCAGTGGAACGAAAACTCACGTTAAGGGATTTTGGTCATGAGATTATCAAAAAGG
ATCTTCACCTAGATCCTTTTAAATTAAAAATGAAGTTTTAAATCAATCTAAAGTATATATGAGTAAACTT
GGTCTGACAGTTACCAATGCTTAATCAGTGAGGCACCTATCTCAGCGATCTGTCTATTTCGTTCATCCAT
AGTTGCCTGACTCCCCGTCGTGTAGATAACTACGATACGGGAGGGCTTACCATCTGGCCCCAGTGCTGCA
ATGATACCGCGAGACCCACGCTCACCGGCTCCAGATTTATCAGCAATAAACCAGCCAGCCGGAAGGGCCG
AGCGCAGAAGTGGTCCTGCAACTTTATCCGCCTCCATCCAGTCTATTAATTGTTGCCGGGAAGCTAGAGT
AAGTAGTTCGCCAGTTAATAGTTTGCGCAACGTTGTTGCCATTGCTACAGGCATCGTGGTGTCACGCTCG
TCGTTTGGTATGGCTTCATTCAGCTCCGGTTCCCAACGATCAAGGCGAGTTACATGATCCCCCATGTTGT
GCAAAAAAGCGGTTAGCTCCTTCGGTCCTCCGATCGTTGTCAGAAGTAAGTTGGCCGCAGTGTTATCACT
CATGGTTATGGCAGCACTGCATAATTCTCTTACTGTCATGCCATCCGTAAGATGCTTTTCTGTGACTGGT
GAGTACTCAACCAAGTCATTCTGAGAATAGTGTATGCGGCGACCGAGTTGCTCTTGCCCGGCGTCAATAC
GGGATAATACCGCGCCACATAGCAGAACTTTAAAAGTGCTCATCATTGGAAAACGTTCTTCGGGGCGAAA
ACTCTCAAGGATCTTACCGCTGTTGAGATCCAGTTCGATGTAACCCACTCGTGCACCCAACTGATCTTCA
GCATCTTTTACTTTCACCAGCGTTTCTGGGTGAGCAAAAACAGGAAGGCAAAATGCCGCAAAAAAGGGAA
TAAGGGCGACACGGAAATGTTGAATACTCATACTCTTCCTTTTTCAATATTATTGAAGCATTTATCAGGG
TTATTGTCTCATGAGCGGATACATATTTGAATGTATTTAGAAAAATAAACAAATAGGGGTTCCGCGCACA
TTTCCCCGAAAAGTGCCACCTGACGTC
