>Addgene plasmid #15104 | optGluCl alpha EYFP | addgene partial sequence | sequence record 21678 | CMV-F 5'-CGCAAATGGGCGGTAGGCGTG-3'
GCTCTCTGGCTAACTAGAGAACCCACTGCTTACTGGCTTATCGAAATTAATACGACTCACTATAGGGAGA
CCCAAGCTGGCTAGTTAAGCTTGGTACCGAGCTCGGATCCACTAGTCCAGTGTGGTGGAATTGCCCTTGC
CACCATGGCCACGTGGATCGTGGGCAAGCTGATCATCGCTTCCCTGATCCTGGGGATCCAGGCCCAGCAG
GCCCGCACCAAGAGCCAGGACATCTTCGAGGACGACAACGACAACGGCACTACCACCCTGGAGTCCCTGG
CTCGCCTGACCTCCCCCATCCACATCCCCATCGAGCAGCCCCAGACCTCCGACAGCAAGATCCTGGCCCA
CCTGTTCACCAGCGGCTACGACTTCCGCGTGCGCCCCCCCACCGACAACGGCGGCCCCGTGGTGGTGAGC
GTGAACATGCTGCTGCGCACCATCAGCAAGATCGACGTGGTGAACATGGAGTACTCCGCCCAGCTGACCC
TGCGCGAGAGCTGGATCGACAAGCGCCTGTCCTACGGCGTCAAGGGCGACGGCCAGCCCGACTTCGTCAT
CCTGACCGTGGGCCACCAGATCTGGATGCCCGACACCTTCTTCCCCAACGAGAAGCAGGCTTACAAGCAC
ACCATCGACAAGCCCAACGTCCTGATCCGCATCCACAACGACGGCACCGTCCTGTACTCCGTCCGCATCA
GCCTGGTGCTGAGCTGCCCCATGTACCTGCAGTACTACCCGATGGACGTGCAGCAGTGCAGCATCGACCT
GGC
